Addgene plasmid #140010: pAS_4xMma PylT(UUA)_FLAG-AcKRS
Purpose: Plasmid with 4xMmaP cassette and Mma PylRS for ochre (TAA) suppression; for transient or stable piggyBac-mediated integration
Depositing lab: Simon Elsaesser. Depositing organization: Karolinska Institutet. Publication: Methanomethylophilus alvus Mx1201 provides basis for mutual orthogonal pyrrolysyl tRNA/aminoacyl-tRNA synthetase pairs in mammalian cells. Meineke B, Heimgartner J, Lafranchi L, Elsasser SJ. ACS Chem Biol. 2018 Sep 27. doi: 10.1021/acschembio.8b00571. PubMed 30260624.
Backbone
  Vector backbone: pAS
  Vector type: Mammalian Expression
  Selectable markers: Puromycin
Growth in bacteria
  Bacterial resistance: Ampicillin, 100 μg/mL
  Growth temperature: 37°C
  Growth strain: NEB Stable
  Copy number: High Copy
Gene/Insert
  Gene/Insert name: AcKRS-3 (alt name: 4xh7SK-Mma PylT (TAA) cassette)
  Species: Methanosarcina mazei
  Insert size (bp): 1412
  Mutation: L301M, L305I, Y306F, L309A, C348F
  Entrez Gene: pylS (a.k.a. MSMAC_RS17105, MSMAC_3241)
  Promoter: EF1
  Tag / fusion protein: FLAG (N terminal on insert)
  Cloning method: Ligation Independent Cloning
Terms and licenses: Academic/Nonprofit Terms; Industry Terms: Not Available to Industry
Depositor comments: Please note there are several ambiguous bases in the 2 small regions in the h7SK promoter and PylT TAA repeats in Addgene's NGS result. Depositor has confirmed plasmid is functional.
How to cite: pAS_4xMma PylT(UUA)_FLAG-AcKRS was a gift from Simon Elsaesser (Addgene plasmid # 140010 ; http://n2t.net/addgene:140010 ; RRID:Addgene_140010)
