[The description below was written by a language model from this plasmid's Addgene catalogue record and pLannotate feature annotations shown in this document.]
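Description:
pAS_4xMma PylT(UUA)_FLAG-AcKRS is a mammalian expression plasmid of about 9.4 kb, built on the pAS backbone for genetic code expansion. It can be used by transient transfection or for stable genomic integration by piggyBac transposition. In E. coli it is maintained through a high-copy ColE1/pUC-type origin with ampicillin resistance, and it also carries an f1 origin and remnants of a lac cloning region. The piggyBac terminal repeats implied by the stated purpose are not called out in the automated annotation. The short hits to a lambda phage portal protein on either side of the cassette are probably annotation artefacts rather than functional parts.

The payload has two components. The first is a tandem array of four copies of the Methanosarcina mazei pyrrolysyl tRNA (PylT). Each copy is driven by a human 7SK Pol III promoter and carries a UUA anticodon, so it decodes the ochre (TAA) stop codon rather than amber. The second is a Pol II unit in which an EF-1α core promoter joined to an HTLV-1 LTR fragment drives N-terminally FLAG-tagged M. mazei PylRS. This synthetase carries the mutations L301M, L305I, Y306F, L309A and C348F, which define the AcKRS-3 variant. The name suggests an acetyl-lysine-specific enzyme, although the record does not state the substrate. An EMCV IRES links the synthetase to a puromycin resistance gene, so selection enriches for cells expressing it. The transcript ends with a WPRE fragment and an SV40 polyadenylation signal.

The depositor sequence annotates all four tRNA copies, whereas the repository's sequencing result resolves only three. This matches the noted ambiguous bases in the repetitive 7SK/PylT region, and the depositor has confirmed that the plasmid is functional. It is typically paired with a TAA-containing gene of interest for site-specific incorporation of a noncanonical amino acid.
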