Features (pLannotate 1.2.2; 24 found; start..end, strand, type, name):
      1..105     -  promoter       AmpR promoter: bla
    158..586     -  rep_origin     f1 ori (sequence partly withheld): f1 bacteriophage origin of replication; arrow indicates direction of (+) strand synthesis
    591..746     -  CDS            lacZα (fragment): LacZα fragment of β-galactosidase; lacZ fragment
    748..867     +  CDS            B (fragment): PORTL_LAMBD - Experimental evidence at protein level: Swiss-Prot protein existence level 1. Forms the portal vertex of the capsid (PubMed:6228056, PubMed:6232391). This portal plays critical roles in head assembly, genome packaging, neck/tail attachment, and genome ejection (Probable). The portal protein multimerizes as a single ring-shaped homododecamer arranged around a central channel (PubMed:6232391). Binds to the terminase subunits to form the packaging machine (PubMed:7799432). From Escherichia phage lambda (Bacteriophage lambda).
   1608..1676    +  ncRNA          tRNA: Accession: RF00005 - tRNA
   1937..2005    +  ncRNA          tRNA: Accession: RF00005 - tRNA
   2266..2334    +  ncRNA          tRNA: Accession: RF00005 - tRNA
   2595..2663    +  ncRNA          tRNA: Accession: RF00005 - tRNA
   2728..2939    +  promoter       EF-1α core promoter: core promoter for human elongation factor EF-1α
   2952..3220    +  LTR            5' LTR (truncated): truncated 5' long terminal repeat (LTR) from human T-cell leukemia virus (HTLV) type 1
   3282..3302    +  CDS            FLAG (fragment): FLAG® epitope tag, followed by an enterokinase cleavage site
   3303..4664    +  CDS            pylS: PYLS_METMA - Experimental evidence at protein level: Swiss-Prot protein existence level 1. Catalyzes the attachment of pyrrolysine to tRNA(Pyl). Pyrrolysine is a lysine derivative encoded by the termination codon UAG. From Methanosarcina mazei (strain ATCC BAA-159 / DSM 3647 / Goe1 / Go1 / JCM 11833 / OCM 88) (Methanosarcina frisia).
   4797..5259    +  misc_feature   IRES: internal ribosome entry site (IRES) of the encephalomyocarditis virus (EMCV)
   5285..5884    +  CDS            PuroR: puromycin N-acetyltransferase; pac from Streptomyces alboniger; confers resistance to puromycin
   5891..5996    +  misc_feature   WPRE (fragment): woodchuck hepatitis virus posttranscriptional regulatory element
   5999..6120    +  polyA_signal   SV40 poly(A) signal: SV40 polyadenylation signal
   6138..6229    +  ncRNA          G-CSF SLDE: Accession: RF00183 - G-CSF factor stem-loop destabilising element (SLDE)
   6926..7393    +  CDS            B (fragment): PORTL_LAMBD - Experimental evidence at protein level: Swiss-Prot protein existence level 1. Forms the portal vertex of the capsid (PubMed:6228056, PubMed:6232391). This portal plays critical roles in head assembly, genome packaging, neck/tail attachment, and genome ejection (Probable). The portal protein multimerizes as a single ring-shaped homododecamer arranged around a central channel (PubMed:6232391). Binds to the terminase subunits to form the packaging machine (PubMed:7799432). From Escherichia phage lambda (Bacteriophage lambda).
   7431..7447    -  protein_bind   lac operator: The lac repressor binds to the lac operator to inhibit transcription in E. coli. This inhibition can be relieved by adding lactose or isopropyl-β-D-thiogalactopyranoside (IPTG). lac repressor encoded by lacI
   7455..7485    -  promoter       lac promoter: promoter for the E. coli lac operon
   7500..7521    -  protein_bind   CAP binding site: CAP binding activates transcription in the presence of cAMP. E. coli catabolite activator protein
   7534..7626    -  CDS            lacI (fragment): lac repressor; lacI; The lac repressor binds to the lac operator to inhibit transcription in E. coli. This inhibition can be relieved by adding lactose or isopropyl-β-D-thiogalactopyranoside (IPTG).
   7809..8397    -  rep_origin     ori: high-copy-number ColE1/pMB1/pBR322/pUC origin of replication
   8568..9428    -  CDS            AmpR: β-lactamase; bla; confers resistance to ampicillin, carbenicillin, and related antibiotics
>Addgene plasmid #140010 | pAS_4xMma PylT(UUA)_FLAG-AcKRS | depositor full sequence | sequence record 272032 | pAS_4xMma PylT(UUA)_FLAG-AcKRS sequence 9428 bps
ACTCTTCCTTTTTCAATATTATTGAAGCATTTATCAGGGTTATTGTCTCATGAGCGGATACATATTTGAA
TGTATTTAGAAAAATAAACAAATAGGGGTTCCGCGCACATTTCCCCGAAAAGTGCCACCTAAATTGTAAG
CGTTAATATTTTGTTAAAATTCGCGTTAAATTTTTGTTAAATCAGCTCATTTTTTAACCAATAGGCCGAA
ATCGGCAAAATCCCTTATAAATCAAAAGAATAGACCGAGATAGGGT
[37 nt withheld, positions 257-293]
AAAGAACGTGGACTCCAACGTCAAAGG
[49 nt withheld, positions 321-369]
T
[91 nt withheld, positions 371-461]
G
[124 nt withheld, positions 463-586]
CCCATTCGCCATTCAGGCTGCGCAACTGTTGGGAAGGGCGATCGGTGCGGGCCTCTTCGCTATTACGCCA
GCTGGCGAAAGGGGGATGTGCTGCAAGGCGATTAAGTTGGGTAACGCCAGGGTTTTCCCAGTCACGACGT
TGTAAAACGACGGCCAGTGAGCGCGCCTCGTTCATTCACGTTTTTGAACCCGTGGAGGACGGGCAGACTC
GCGGTGCAAATGTGTTTTACAGCGTGATGGAGCAGATGAAGATGCTCGACACGCTGCAGAACACGCAGCT
AGATTAACCCTAGAAAGATAATCATATTGTGACGTACGTTAAAGATAATCATGCGTAAAATTGACGCATG
TGTTTTATCGGTCTGTATATCGAGGTTTATTTATTAATTTGAATAGATATTAAGTTTTATTATATTTACA
CTTACATACTAATAATAAATTCAACAAACAATTTATTTATGTTTATTTATTTATTAAAAAAAAACAAAAA
CTCAAAATTTCTTCTATAAAGTAACAAAACTTTTATGAGGGACAGCCCCCCCCCAAAGCCCCCAGGGATG
TAATTACGTCCCTCCCCCGCTAGGGGGCAGCAGCGAGCCGCCCGGGGCTCCGCTCCGGTCCGGCGCTCCC
CCCGCATCCCCGAGCCGGCAGCGTGCGGGGACAGCCCGGGCACGGGGAAGGTGGCACGGGATCGCTTTCC
TCTGAACGCTTCTCGCTGCTCTTTGAGCCTGCAGACACCTGGGGGGATACGGGGAAAAGGCCTCCACGGC
CAACTAGTTCTGCAGTATTTAGCATGCCCCACCCATCTGCAAGGCATTCTGGATAGTGTCAAAACAGCCG
GAAATCAAGTCCGTTTATCTCAAACTTTAGCATTTTGGGAATAAATGATATTTGCTATGCTGGTTAAATT
AGATTTTAGTTAAATTTCCTGCTGAAGCTCTAGTACGATAAGTAACTTGACCTAAGTGTAAAGTTGAGAT
TTCCTTCAGGTTTATATAGCTTGTGCGCCGCCTGGGTACCTCGGAAACCTGATCATGTAGATCGAACGGA
CTTTAAATCCGTTCAGCCGGGTTAGATTCCCGGGGTTTCCGGACAAGTGCGGTTTTTCCTGCAGTATTTA
GCATGCCCCACCCATCTGCAAGGCATTCTGGATAGTGTCAAAACAGCCGGAAATCAAGTCCGTTTATCTC
AAACTTTAGCATTTTGGGAATAAATGATATTTGCTATGCTGGTTAAATTAGATTTTAGTTAAATTTCCTG
CTGAAGCTCTAGTACGATAAGTAACTTGACCTAAGTGTAAAGTTGAGATTTCCTTCAGGTTTATATAGCT
TGTGCGCCGCCTGGGTACCTCGGAAACCTGATCATGTAGATCGAACGGACTTTAAATCCGTTCAGCCGGG
TTAGATTCCCGGGGTTTCCGGACAAGTGCGGTTTTTCCTGCAGTATTTAGCATGCCCCACCCATCTGCAA
GGCATTCTGGATAGTGTCAAAACAGCCGGAAATCAAGTCCGTTTATCTCAAACTTTAGCATTTTGGGAAT
AAATGATATTTGCTATGCTGGTTAAATTAGATTTTAGTTAAATTTCCTGCTGAAGCTCTAGTACGATAAG
TAACTTGACCTAAGTGTAAAGTTGAGATTTCCTTCAGGTTTATATAGCTTGTGCGCCGCCTGGGTACCTC
GGAAACCTGATCATGTAGATCGAACGGACTTTAAATCCGTTCAGCCGGGTTAGATTCCCGGGGTTTCCGG
ACAAGTGCGGTTTTTCCTGCAGTATTTAGCATGCCCCACCCATCTGCAAGGCATTCTGGATAGTGTCAAA
ACAGCCGGAAATCAAGTCCGTTTATCTCAAACTTTAGCATTTTGGGAATAAATGATATTTGCTATGCTGG
TTAAATTAGATTTTAGTTAAATTTCCTGCTGAAGCTCTAGTACGATAAGTAACTTGACCTAAGTGTAAAG
TTGAGATTTCCTTCAGGTTTATATAGCTTGTGCGCCGCCTGGGTACCTCGGAAACCTGATCATGTAGATC
GAACGGACTTTAAATCCGTTCAGCCGGGTTAGATTCCCGGGGTTTCCGGACAAGTGCGGTTTTTCACTAG
TGCTCTAGAAAGGATCTGCGATCGCTCCGGTGCCCGTCAGTGGGCAGAGCGCACATCGCCCACAGTCCCC
GAGAAGTTGGGGGGAGGGGTCGGCAATTGAACGGGTGCCTAGAGAAGGTGGCGCGGGGTAAACTGGGAAA
GTGATGTCGTGTACTGGCTCCGCCTTTTTCCCGAGGGTGGGGGAGAACCGTATATAAGTGCAGTAGTCGC
CGTGAACGTTCTTTTTCGCAACGGGTTTGCCGCCAGAACACAGCTGAAGCTTCGAGGGGCTCGCATCTCT
CCTTCACGCGCCCGCCGCCCTACCTGAGGCCGCCATCCACGCCGGTTGAGTCGCGTTCTGCCGCCTCCCG
CCTGTGGTGCCTCCTGAACTGCGTCCGCCGTCTAGGTAAGTTTAAAGCTCAGGTCGAGACCGGGCCTTTG
TCCGGCGCTCCCTTGGAGCCTACCTAGACTCAGCCGGCTCTCCACGCTTTGCCTGACCCTGCTTGCTCAA
CTCTACGTCTTTGTTTCGTTTTCTGTTCTGCGCCGTTACAGATCCAAGCTGTGACCGGCGCCTACTCTAG
AGCTAGCGTTTAAACTTAAGCTTGCCACCATGGACTACAAGGACGACGACGACAAGATGGACAAGAAGCC
CCTGAACACCCTGATCAGCGCCACAGGACTGTGGATGTCCAGAACCGGCACCATCCACAAGATCAAGCAC
CACGAGGTGTCCCGGTCCAAAATCTACATCGAGATGGCCTGCGGCGATCACCTGGTCGTCAACAACAGCA
GAAGCAGCCGGACAGCCAGAGCCCTGCGGCACCACAAGTACAGAAAGACCTGCAAGCGGTGCAGAGTGTC
CGACGAGGACCTGAACAAGTTCCTGACCAAGGCCAACGAGGACCAGACCAGCGTGAAAGTGAAGGTGGTG
TCCGCCCCCACCCGGACCAAGAAAGCCATGCCCAAGAGCGTGGCCAGAGCCCCCAAGCCCCTGGAAAACA
CCGAAGCCGCTCAGGCCCAGCCCAGCGGCAGCAAGTTCAGCCCCGCCATCCCCGTGTCTACCCAGGAAAG
CGTCAGCGTCCCCGCCAGCGTGTCCACCAGCATCTCTAGCATCTCAACCGGCGCCACAGCTTCTGCCCTG
GTCAAGGGCAACACCAACCCCATCACCAGCATGTCTGCCCCTGTGCAGGCCTCTGCCCCAGCCCTGACCA
AGTCCCAGACCGACCGGCTGGAAGTGCTCCTGAACCCCAAGGACGAGATCAGCCTGAACAGCGGCAAGCC
CTTCCGGGAGCTGGAAAGCGAGCTGCTGAGCCGGCGGAAGAAGGACCTCCAGCAAATCTACGCCGAGGAA
CGGGAGAACTACCTGGGCAAGCTGGAAAGAGAGATCACCCGGTTCTTCGTGGACCGGGGCTTCCTGGAAA
TCAAGAGCCCCATCCTGATCCCCCTGGAGTACATCGAGCGGATGGGCATCGACAACGACACCGAGCTGAG
CAAGCAGATTTTCCGGGTGGACAAGAACTTCTGCCTGCGGCCCATGATGGCCCCCAACATCTTCAACTAC
GCCCGGAAACTGGATCGCGCTCTGCCCGACCCCATCAAGATTTTCGAGATCGGCCCCTGCTACCGGAAAG
AGAGCGACGGCAAAGAGCACCTGGAAGAGTTTACAATGCTGAACTTTTTCCAGATGGGCAGCGGCTGCAC
CAGAGAGAACCTGGAATCCATCATCACCGACTTTCTGAACCACCTGGGGATCGACTTCAAGATCGTGGGC
GACAGCTGCATGGTGTACGGCGACACCCTGGACGTGATGCACGGCGACCTGGAACTGTCTAGCGCCGTCG
TGGGACCCATCCCTCTGGACCGGGAGTGGGGCATCGATAAGCCCTGGATCGGAGCCGGCTTCGGCCTGGA
ACGGCTGCTGAAAGTCAAGCACGACTTTAAGAACATCAAGCGGGCTGCCAGAAGCGAGAGCTACTACAAC
GGCATCAGCACCAACCTGTGATGAGGATCCGCGGCCGCGCCCCTCTCCCTCCCCCCCCCCTAACGTTACT
GGCCGAAGCCGCTTGGAATAAGGCCGGTGTGCGTTTGTCTATATGTTATTTTCCACCATATTGCCGTCTT
TTGGCAATGTGAGGGCCCGGAAACCTGGCCCTGTCTTCTTGACGAGCATTCCTAGGGGTCTTTCCCCTCT
CGCCAAAGGAATGCAAGGTCTGTTGAATGTCGTGAAGGAAGCAGTTCCTCTGGAAGCTTCTTGAAGACAA
ACAACGTCTGTAGCGACCCTTTGCAGGCAGCGGAACCCCCCACCTGGCGACAGGTGCCTCTGCGGCCAAA
AGCCACGTGTATAAGATACACCTGCAAAGGCGGCACAACCCCAGTGCCACGTTGTGAGTTGGATAGTTGT
GGAAAGAGTCAAATGGCTCTCCTCAAGCGTATTCAACAAGGGGCTGAAGGATGCCCAGAAGGTACCCCAT
TGTATGGGATCTGATCTGGGGCCTCGGTGCACATGCTTTACATGTGTTTAGTCGAGGTTAAAAAAACGTC
TAGGCCCCCCGAACCACGGGGACGTGGTTTTCCTTTGAAAAACACGATGATAATATGGCCACAACCATGG
CGTCCGGAATGACCGAGTACAAGCCCACGGTGCGCCTCGCCACCCGCGACGACGTCCCCAGGGCCGTACG
CACCCTCGCCGCCGCGTTCGCCGACTACCCCGCCACGCGCCACACCGTCGATCCGGACCGCCACATCGAG
CGGGTCACCGAGCTGCAAGAACTCTTCCTCACGCGCGTCGGGCTCGACATCGGCAAGGTGTGGGTCGCGG
ACGACGGCGCCGCGGTGGCGGTCTGGACCACGCCGGAGAGCGTCGAAGCGGGGGCGGTGTTCGCCGAGAT
CGGCCCGCGCATGGCCGAGTTGAGCGGTTCCCGGCTGGCCGCGCAGCAACAGATGGAAGGCCTCCTGGCG
CCGCACCGGCCCAAGGAGCCCGCGTGGTTCCTGGCCACCGTCGGCGTCTCGCCCGACCACCAGGGCAAGG
GTCTGGGCAGCGCCGTCGTGCTCCCCGGAGTGGAGGCGGCCGAGCGCGCCGGGGTGCCCGCCTTCCTGGA
GACCTCCGCGCCCCGCAACCTCCCCTTCTACGAGCGGCTCGGCTTCACCGTCACCGCCGACGTCGAGGTG
CCCGAAGGACCGCGCACCTGGTGCATGACCCGCAAGCCCGGTGCCTGAGTCGACAATCAACCTCTGGATT
ACAAAATTTGTGAAAGATTGACTGGTATTCTTAACTATGTTGCTCCTTTTACGCTATGTGGATACGCTGC
TTTAATGCCTTTGTATCATGTTAACTTGTTTATTGCAGCTTATAATGGTTACAAATAAAGCAATAGCATC
ACAAATTTCACAAATAAAGCATTTTTTTCACTGCATTCTAGTTGTGGTTTGTCCAAACTCATCAATGTAT
CTTATCATGTCTGGAATTGACTCAAATGATGTCAATTAGTCTATCAGAAGCTATCTGGTCTCCCTTCCGG
GGGACAAGACATCCCTGTTTAATATTTAAACAGCAGTGTTCCCAAACTGGGTTCTTATATCCCTTGCTCT
GGTCAACCAGGTTGCAGGGTTTCCTGTCCTCACAGGAACGAAGTCCCTAAAGAAACAGTGGCAGCCAGGT
TTAGCCCCGGAATTGACTGGATTCCTTTTTTAGGGCCCATTGGTATGGCTTTTTCCCCGTATCCCCCCAG
GTGTCTGCAGGCTCAAAGAGCAGCGAGAAGCGTTCAGAGGAAAGCGATCCCGTGCCACCTTCCCCGTGCC
CGGGCTGTCCCCGCACGCTGCCGGCTCGGGGATGCGGGGGGAGCGCCGGACCGGAGCGGAGCCCCGGGCG
GCTCGCTGCTGCCCCCTAGCGGGGGAGGGACGTAATTACATCCCTGGGGGCTTTGGGGGGGGGCTGTCCC
TGATATCTATAACAAGAAAATATATATATAATAAGTTATCACGTAAGTAGAACATGAAATAACAATATAA
TTATCGTATGAGTTAAATCTTAAAAGTCACGTAAAAGATAATCATGCGTCATTTTGACTCACGCGGTCGT
TATAGTTCAAAATCAGTGACACTTACCGCATTGACAAGCACGCCTCACGGGAGCTCCAAGCGGCGACTGA
GATGTCCTAAATGCACAGCGACGGATTCGCGCTATTTAGAAAGAGAGAGCAATATTTCAAGAATGCATGC
GTCAATTTTACGCAGACTATCTTTCTAGGGTTAATCTAGCTGCATCAGGATCATATCGTCGGGTCTTTTT
TCCGGCTCAGTCATCGCCCAAGCTGGCGCTATCTGGGCATCGGGGAGGAAGAAGCCCGTGCCTTTTCCCG
CGAGGTTGAAGCGGCATGGAAAGAGTTTGCCGAGGATGACTGCTGCTGCATTGACGTTGAGCGAAAACGC
ACGTTTACCATGATGATTCGGGAAGGTGTGGCCATGCACGCCTTTAACGGTGAACTGTTCGTTCAGGCCA
CCTGGGATACCAGTTCGTCGCGGCTTTTCCGGACACAGTTCCGGATGGTCAGCCCGAAGCGCATCAGCAA
CCCGAACAATACCGGCGACAGCCGGAACTGCCGTGCCGGTGTGCAGATTAATGACAGCGGTGCGGCGCTG
GGATATTACGTCAGCGAGGACGGGTATCCTGGCTGGATGCCGCAGAAATGGACATGGATACCCCGTGAGT
TACCCGGCGGGCGCGCTTGGCGTAATCATGGTCATAGCTGTTTCCTGTGTGAAATTGTTATCCGCTCACA
ATTCCACACAACATACGAGCCGGAAGCATAAAGTGTAAAGCCTGGGGTGCCTAATGAGTGAGCTAACTCA
CATTAATTGCGTTGCGCTCACTGCCCGCTTTCCAGTCGGGAAACCTGTCGTGCCAGCTGCATTAATGAAT
CGGCCAACGCGCGGGGAGAGGCGGTTTGCGTATTGGGCGCTCTTCCGCTTCCTCGCTCACTGACTCGCTG
CGCTCGGTCGTTCGGCTGCGGCGAGCGGTATCAGCTCACTCAAAGGCGGTAATACGGTTATCCACAGAAT
CAGGGGATAACGCAGGAAAGAACATGTGAGCAAAAGGCCAGCAAAAGGCCAGGAACCGTAAAAAGGCCGC
GTTGCTGGCGTTTTTCCATAGGCTCCGCCCCCCTGACGAGCATCACAAAAATCGACGCTCAAGTCAGAGG
TGGCGAAACCCGACAGGACTATAAAGATACCAGGCGTTTCCCCCTGGAAGCTCCCTCGTGCGCTCTCCTG
TTCCGACCCTGCCGCTTACCGGATACCTGTCCGCCTTTCTCCCTTCGGGAAGCGTGGCGCTTTCTCATAG
CTCACGCTGTAGGTATCTCAGTTCGGTGTAGGTCGTTCGCTCCAAGCTGGGCTGTGTGCACGAACCCCCC
GTTCAGCCCGACCGCTGCGCCTTATCCGGTAACTATCGTCTTGAGTCCAACCCGGTAAGACACGACTTAT
CGCCACTGGCAGCAGCCACTGGTAACAGGATTAGCAGAGCGAGGTATGTAGGCGGTGCTACAGAGTTCTT
GAAGTGGTGGCCTAACTACGGCTACACTAGAAGGACAGTATTTGGTATCTGCGCTCTGCTGAAGCCAGTT
ACCTTCGGAAAAAGAGTTGGTAGCTCTTGATCCGGCAAACAAACCACCGCTGGTAGCGGTGGTTTTTTTG
TTTGCAAGCAGCAGATTACGCGCAGAAAAAAAGGATCTCAAGAAGATCCTTTGATCTTTTCTACGGGGTC
TGACGCTCAGTGGAACGAAAACTCACGTTAAGGGATTTTGGTCATGAGATTATCAAAAAGGATCTTCACC
TAGATCCTTTTAAATTAAAAATGAAGTTTTAAATCAATCTAAAGTATATATGAGTAAACTTGGTCTGACA
GTTACCAATGCTTAATCAGTGAGGCACCTATCTCAGCGATCTGTCTATTTCGTTCATCCATAGTTGCCTG
ACTCCCCGTCGTGTAGATAACTACGATACGGGAGGGCTTACCATCTGGCCCCAGTGCTGCAATGATACCG
CGAGACCCACGCTCACCGGCTCCAGATTTATCAGCAATAAACCAGCCAGCCGGAAGGGCCGAGCGCAGAA
GTGGTCCTGCAACTTTATCCGCCTCCATCCAGTCTATTAATTGTTGCCGGGAAGCTAGAGTAAGTAGTTC
GCCAGTTAATAGTTTGCGCAACGTTGTTGCCATTGCTACAGGCATCGTGGTGTCACGCTCGTCGTTTGGT
ATGGCTTCATTCAGCTCCGGTTCCCAACGATCAAGGCGAGTTACATGATCCCCCATGTTGTGCAAAAAAG
CGGTTAGCTCCTTCGGTCCTCCGATCGTTGTCAGAAGTAAGTTGGCCGCAGTGTTATCACTCATGGTTAT
GGCAGCACTGCATAATTCTCTTACTGTCATGCCATCCGTAAGATGCTTTTCTGTGACTGGTGAGTACTCA
ACCAAGTCATTCTGAGAATAGTGTATGCGGCGACCGAGTTGCTCTTGCCCGGCGTCAATACGGGATAATA
CCGCGCCACATAGCAGAACTTTAAAAGTGCTCATCATTGGAAAACGTTCTTCGGGGCGAAAACTCTCAAG
GATCTTACCGCTGTTGAGATCCAGTTCGATGTAACCCACTCGTGCACCCAACTGATCTTCAGCATCTTTT
ACTTTCACCAGCGTTTCTGGGTGAGCAAAAACAGGAAGGCAAAATGCCGCAAAAAAGGGAATAAGGGCGA
CACGGAAATGTTGAATACTCAT
