Features (pLannotate 1.2.2; 24 found; start..end, strand, type, name):
      1..105     -  promoter       AmpR promoter: bla
    158..586     -  rep_origin     f1 ori (sequence partly withheld): f1 bacteriophage origin of replication; arrow indicates direction of (+) strand synthesis
    591..746     -  CDS            lacZα (fragment): LacZα fragment of β-galactosidase; lacZ fragment
    748..867     +  CDS            B (fragment): PORTL_LAMBD - Experimental evidence at protein level: Swiss-Prot protein existence level 1. Forms the portal vertex of the capsid (PubMed:6228056, PubMed:6232391). This portal plays critical roles in head assembly, genome packaging, neck/tail attachment, and genome ejection (Probable). The portal protein multimerizes as a single ring-shaped homododecamer arranged around a central channel (PubMed:6232391). Binds to the terminase subunits to form the packaging machine (PubMed:7799432). From Escherichia phage lambda (Bacteriophage lambda).
   1294..1317    -  promoter       EF-1α core promoter (fragment): core promoter for human elongation factor EF-1α
   1607..1675    +  ncRNA          tRNA: Accession: RF00005 - tRNA
   1936..2004    +  ncRNA          tRNA: Accession: RF00005 - tRNA
   2265..2333    +  ncRNA          tRNA: Accession: RF00005 - tRNA
   2727..2938    +  promoter       EF-1α core promoter: core promoter for human elongation factor EF-1α
   2951..3219    +  LTR            5' LTR (truncated): truncated 5' long terminal repeat (LTR) from human T-cell leukemia virus (HTLV) type 1
   3281..3301    +  CDS            FLAG (fragment): FLAG® epitope tag, followed by an enterokinase cleavage site
   3302..4663    +  CDS            pylS: PYLS_METMA - Experimental evidence at protein level: Swiss-Prot protein existence level 1. Catalyzes the attachment of pyrrolysine to tRNA(Pyl). Pyrrolysine is a lysine derivative encoded by the termination codon UAG. From Methanosarcina mazei (strain ATCC BAA-159 / DSM 3647 / Goe1 / Go1 / JCM 11833 / OCM 88) (Methanosarcina frisia).
   4796..5258    +  misc_feature   IRES: internal ribosome entry site (IRES) of the encephalomyocarditis virus (EMCV)
   5284..5883    +  CDS            PuroR: puromycin N-acetyltransferase; pac from Streptomyces alboniger; confers resistance to puromycin
   5890..5996    +  misc_feature   WPRE (fragment): woodchuck hepatitis virus posttranscriptional regulatory element
   6005..6126    +  polyA_signal   SV40 poly(A) signal: SV40 polyadenylation signal
   6144..6236    +  ncRNA          G-CSF SLDE: Accession: RF00183 - G-CSF factor stem-loop destabilising element (SLDE)
   6933..7400    +  CDS            B (fragment): PORTL_LAMBD - Experimental evidence at protein level: Swiss-Prot protein existence level 1. Forms the portal vertex of the capsid (PubMed:6228056, PubMed:6232391). This portal plays critical roles in head assembly, genome packaging, neck/tail attachment, and genome ejection (Probable). The portal protein multimerizes as a single ring-shaped homododecamer arranged around a central channel (PubMed:6232391). Binds to the terminase subunits to form the packaging machine (PubMed:7799432). From Escherichia phage lambda (Bacteriophage lambda).
   7438..7454    -  protein_bind   lac operator: The lac repressor binds to the lac operator to inhibit transcription in E. coli. This inhibition can be relieved by adding lactose or isopropyl-β-D-thiogalactopyranoside (IPTG). lac repressor encoded by lacI
   7462..7492    -  promoter       lac promoter: promoter for the E. coli lac operon
   7507..7528    -  protein_bind   CAP binding site: CAP binding activates transcription in the presence of cAMP. E. coli catabolite activator protein
   7541..7633    -  CDS            lacI (fragment): lac repressor; lacI; The lac repressor binds to the lac operator to inhibit transcription in E. coli. This inhibition can be relieved by adding lactose or isopropyl-β-D-thiogalactopyranoside (IPTG).
   7816..8404    -  rep_origin     ori: high-copy-number ColE1/pMB1/pBR322/pUC origin of replication
   8575..9435    -  CDS            AmpR: β-lactamase; bla; confers resistance to ampicillin, carbenicillin, and related antibiotics
>Addgene plasmid #140010 | pAS_4xMma PylT(UUA)_FLAG-AcKRS | addgene full sequence | sequence record 317292 | Addgene NGS Result
ACTCTTCCTTTTTCAATATTATTGAAGCATTTATCAGGGTTATTGTCTCATGAGCGGATACATATTTGAA
TGTATTTAGAAAAATAAACAAATAGGGGTTCCGCGCACATTTCCCCGAAAAGTGCCACCTAAATTGTAAG
CGTTAATATTTTGTTAAAATTCGCGTTAAATTTTTGTTAAATCAGCTCATTTTTTAACCAATAGGCCGAA
ATCGGCAAAATCCCTTATAAATCAAAAGAATAGACCGAGATAGGGT
[37 nt withheld, positions 257-293]
AAAGAACGTGGACTCCAACGTCAAAGG
[49 nt withheld, positions 321-369]
T
[91 nt withheld, positions 371-461]
G
[124 nt withheld, positions 463-586]
CCCATTCGCCATTCAGGCTGCGCAACTGTTGGGAAGGGCGATCGGTGCGGGCCTCTTCGCTATTACGCCA
GCTGGCGAAAGGGGGATGTGCTGCAAGGCGATTAAGTTGGGTAACGCCAGGGTTTTCCCAGTCACGACGT
TGTAAAACGACGGCCAGTGAGCGCGCCTCGTTCATTCACGTTTTTGAACCCGTGGAGGACGGGCAGACTC
GCGGTGCAAATGTGTTTTACAGCGTGATGGAGCAGATGAAGATGCTCGACACGCTGCAGAACACGCAGCT
AGATTAACCCTAGAAAGATAATCATATTGTGACGTACGTTAAAGATAATCATGTGTAAAATTGACGCATG
TGTTTTATCGGTCTGTATATCGAGGTTTATTTATTAATTTGAATAGATATTAAGTTTTATTATATTTACA
CTTACATACTAATAATAAATTCAACAAACAATTTATTTATGTTTATTTATTTATTAAAAAAAACAAAAAC
TCAAAATTTCTTCTATAAAGTAACAAAACTTTTATGAGGGACAGCCCCCCCCCAAAGCCCCCAGGGATGT
AATTACGTCCCTCCCCCGCTAGGGGGCAGCAGCGAGCCGCCCGGGGCTCCGCTCCGGTCCGGCGCTCCCC
CCGCATCCCCGAGCCGGCAGCGTGCGGGGACAGCCCGGGCACGGGGAAGGTGGCACGGGATCGCWYTYCT
CKGGGMNCTGTGGGCGATGTGCGCTCTGCCCACTGACGGGCACCGGAGCGATCGCAGATCCTTTCTAGAG
CACTAGTTCTGCAGTATTTAGCATGCCCCACCCATCTGCAAGGCATTCTGGATAGTGTCAAAACAGCCGG
AAATCAAGTCCGTTTATCTCAAACTTTAGCATTTTGGGAATAAATGATATTTGCTATGCTGGTTAAATTA
GATTTTAGTTAAATTTCCTGCTGAAGCTCTAGTACGATAAGTAACTTGACCTAAGTGTAAAGTTGAGATT
TCCTTCAGGTTTATATAGCTTGTGCGCCGCCTGGGTACCTCGGAAACCTGATCATGTAGATCGAACGGAC
TTTAAATCCGTTCAGCCGGGTTAGATTCCCGGGGTTTCCGGACAAGTGCGGTTTTTCCTGCAGTATTTAG
CATGCCCCACCCATCTGCAAGGCATTCTGGATAGTGTCAAAACAGCCGGAAATCAAGTCCGTTTATCTCA
AACTTTAGCATTTTGGGAATAAATGATATTTGCTATGCTGGTTAAATTAGATTTTAGTTAAATTTCCTGC
TGAAGCTCTAGTACGATAAGTAACTTGACCTAAGTGTAAAGTTGAGATTTCCTTCAGGTTTATATAGCTT
GTGCGCCGCCTGGGTACCTCGGAAACCTGATCATGTAGATCGAACGGACTTTAAATCCGTTCAGCCGGGT
TAGATTCCCGGGGTTTCCGGACAAGTGCGGTTTTTCCTGCAGTATTTAGCATGCCCCACCCATCTGCAAG
GCATTCTGGATAGTGTCAAAACAGCCGGAAATCAAGTCCGTTTATCTCAAACTTTAGCATTTTGGGAATA
AATGATATTTGCTATGCTGGTTAAATTAGATTTTAGTTAAATTTCCTGCTGAAGCTCTAGTACGATAAGT
AACTTGACCTAAGTGTAAAGTTGAGATTTCCTTCAGGTTTATATAGCTTGTGCGCCGCCTGGGTACCTCG
GAAACCTGATCATGTAGATCGAACGGACTTTAAATCCGTTCAGCCGGGTTAGATTCCCGGGGTTTCCGGA
CAAGTGCGGTTTTTCCTGCAGTATTTAGCATGCCCCACCCATCTGCAAGGCATTCTGGATAGTGTCAAAA
CAGCCGGAAATCAAGTCCGTTTATCTCAAACTTTAGCATTTTGGGAATAAATGATATTTGCTATGCTGGT
TAAATTAGATTTTAGTTAAATTTCCTGCTGAAGCTCTAGTACGATAAGTAACTTGACCTAAGTGTAAAGT
TGARWTTWMCYWGCATAGCAAATATCATTTATTCCCAAAATGYWAARKTTKRRRWWAAMSGRMNTTGATT
TCCGGCTGTTTTGACACTATCCAGAATGCCTTGCAGATGGGTGGGGCATGCTAAATACTGCAGAACTAGT
GCTCTAGAAAGGATCTGCGATCGCTCCGGTGCCCGTCAGTGGGCAGAGCGCACATCGCCCACAGTCCCCG
AGAAGTTGGGGGGAGGGGTCGGCAATTGAACGGGTGCCTAGAGAAGGTGGCGCGGGGTAAACTGGGAAAG
TGATGTCGTGTACTGGCTCCGCCTTTTTCCCGAGGGTGGGGGAGAACCGTATATAAGTGCAGTAGTCGCC
GTGAACGTTCTTTTTCGCAACGGGTTTGCCGCCAGAACACAGCTGAAGCTTCGAGGGGCTCGCATCTCTC
CTTCACGCGCCCGCCGCCCTACCTGAGGCCGCCATCCACGCCGGTTGAGTCGCGTTCTGCCGCCTCCCGC
CTGTGGTGCCTCCTGAACTGCGTCCGCCGTCTAGGTAAGTTTAAAGCTCAGGTCGAGACCGGGCCTTTGT
CCGGCGCTCCCTTGGAGCCTACCTAGACTCAGCCGGCTCTCCACGCTTTGCCTGACCCTGCTTGCTCAAC
TCTACGTCTTTGTTTCGTTTTCTGTTCTGCGCCGTTACAGATCCAAGCTGTGACCGGCGCCTACTCTAGA
GCTAGCGTTTAAACTTAAGCTTGCCACCATGGACTACAAGGACGACGACGACAAGATGGACAAGAAGCCC
CTGAACACCCTGATCAGCGCCACAGGACTGTGGATGTCCAGAACCGGCACCATCCACAAGATCAAGCACC
ACGAGGTGTCCCGGTCCAAAATCTACATCGAGATGGCCTGCGGCGATCACCTGGTCGTCAACAACAGCAG
AAGCAGCCGGACAGCCAGAGCCCTGCGGCACCACAAGTACAGAAAGACCTGCAAGCGGTGCAGAGTGTCC
GACGAGGACCTGAACAAGTTCCTGACCAAGGCCAACGAGGACCAGACCAGCGTGAAAGTGAAGGTGGTGT
CCGCCCCCACCCGGACCAAGAAAGCCATGCCCAAGAGCGTGGCCAGAGCCCCCAAGCCCCTGGAAAACAC
CGAAGCCGCTCAGGCCCAGCCCAGCGGCAGCAAGTTCAGCCCCGCCATCCCCGTGTCTACCCAGGAAAGC
GTCAGCGTCCCCGCCAGCGTGTCCACCAGCATCTCTAGCATCTCAACCGGCGCCACAGCTTCTGCCCTGG
TCAAGGGCAACACCAACCCCATCACCAGCATGTCTGCCCCTGTGCAGGCCTCTGCCCCAGCCCTGACCAA
GTCCCAGACCGACCGGCTGGAAGTGCTCCTGAACCCCAAGGACGAGATCAGCCTGAACAGCGGCAAGCCC
TTCCGGGAGCTGGAAAGCGAGCTGCTGAGCCGGCGGAAGAAGGACCTCCAGCAAATCTACGCCGAGGAAC
GGGAGAACTACCTGGGCAAGCTGGAAAGAGAGATCACCCGGTTCTTCGTGGACCGGGGCTTCCTGGAAAT
CAAGAGCCCCATCCTGATCCCCCTGGAGTACATCGAGCGGATGGGCATCGACAACGACACCGAGCTGAGC
AAGCAGATTTTCCGGGTGGACAAGAACTTCTGCCTGCGGCCCATGATGGCCCCCAACATCTTCAACTACG
CCCGGAAACTGGATCGCGCTCTGCCCGACCCCATCAAGATTTTCGAGATCGGCCCCTGCTACCGGAAAGA
GAGCGACGGCAAAGAGCACCTGGAAGAGTTTACAATGCTGAACTTTTTCCAGATGGGCAGCGGCTGCACC
AGAGAGAACCTGGAATCCATCATCACCGACTTTCTGAACCACCTGGGGATCGACTTCAAGATCGTGGGCG
ACAGCTGCATGGTGTACGGCGACACCCTGGACGTGATGCACGGCGACCTGGAACTGTCTAGCGCCGTCGT
GGGACCCATCCCTCTGGACCGGGAGTGGGGCATCGATAAGCCCTGGATCGGAGCCGGCTTCGGCCTGGAA
CGGCTGCTGAAAGTCAAGCACGACTTTAAGAACATCAAGCGGGCTGCCAGAAGCGAGAGCTACTACAACG
GCATCAGCACCAACCTGTGATAAGGATCCGCGGCCGCGCCCCTCTCCCTCCCCCCCCCCTAACGTTACTG
GCCGAAGCCGCTTGGAATAAGGCCGGTGTGCGTTTGTCTATATGTTATTTTCCACCATATTGCCGTCTTT
TGGCAATGTGAGGGCCCGGAAACCTGGCCCTGTCTTCTTGACGAGCATTCCTAGGGGTCTTTCCCCTCTC
GCCAAAGGAATGCAAGGTCTGTTGAATGTCGTGAAGGAAGCAGTTCCTCTGGAAGCTTCTTGAAGACAAA
CAACGTCTGTAGCGACCCTTTGCAGGCAGCGGAACCCCCCACCTGGCGACAGGTGCCTCTGCGGCCAAAA
GCCACGTGTATAAGATACACCTGCAAAGGCGGCACAACCCCAGTGCCACGTTGTGAGTTGGATAGTTGTG
GAAAGAGTCAAATGGCTCTCCTCAAGCGTATTCAACAAGGGGCTGAAGGATGCCCAGAAGGTACCCCATT
GTATGGGATCTGATCTGGGGCCTCGGTGCACATGCTTTACATGTGTTTAGTCGAGGTTAAAAAAACGTCT
AGGCCCCCCGAACCACGGGGACGTGGTTTTCCTTTGAAAAACACGATGATAATATGGCCACAACCATGGC
GTCCGGAATGACCGAGTACAAGCCCACGGTGCGCCTCGCCACCCGCGACGACGTCCCCAGGGCCGTACGC
ACCCTCGCCGCCGCGTTCGCCGACTACCCCGCCACGCGCCACACCGTCGATCCGGACCGCCACATCGAGC
GGGTCACCGAGCTGCAAGAACTCTTCCTCACGCGCGTCGGGCTCGACATCGGCAAGGTGTGGGTCGCGGA
CGACGGCGCCGCGGTGGCGGTCTGGACCACGCCGGAGAGCGTCGAAGCGGGGGCGGTGTTCGCCGAGATC
GGCCCGCGCATGGCCGAGTTGAGCGGTTCCCGGCTGGCCGCGCAGCAACAGATGGAAGGCCTCCTGGCGC
CGCACCGGCCCAAGGAGCCCGCGTGGTTCCTGGCCACCGTCGGCGTCTCGCCCGACCACCAGGGCAAGGG
TCTGGGCAGCGCCGTCGTGCTCCCCGGAGTGGAGGCGGCCGAGCGCGCCGGGGTGCCCGCCTTCCTGGAG
ACCTCCGCGCCCCGCAACCTCCCCTTCTACGAGCGGCTCGGCTTCACCGTCACCGCCGACGTCGAGGTGC
CCGAAGGACCGCGCACCTGGTGCATGACCCGCAAGCCCGGTGCCTGAGTCGACAATCAACCTCTGGATTA
CAAAATTTGTGAAAGATTGACTGGTATTCTTAACTATGTTGCTCCTTTTACGCTATGTGGATACGCTGCT
TTAATGCCTTTGTATCATGCGTTAACTAAACTTGTTTATTGCAGCTTATAATGGTTACAAATAAAGCAAT
AGCATCACAAATTTCACAAATAAAGCATTTTTTTCACTGCATTCTAGTTGTGGTTTGTCCAAACTCATCA
ATGTATCTTATCATGTCTGGAATTGACTCAAATGATGTCAATTAGTCTATCAGAAGCTCATCTGGTCTCC
CTTCCGGGGGACAAGACATCCCTGTTTAATATTTAAACAGCAGTGTTCCCAAACTGGGTTCTTATATCCC
TTGCTCTGGTCAACCAGGTTGCAGGGTTTCCTGTCCTCACAGGAACGAAGTCCCTAAAGAAACAGTGGCA
GCCAGGTTTAGCCCCGGAATTGACTGGATTCCTTTTTTAGGGCCCATTGGTATGGCTTTTTCCCCGTATC
CCCCCAGGTGTCTGCAGGCTCAAAGAGCAGCGAGAAGCGTTCAGAGGAAAGCGATCCCGTGCCACCTTCC
CCGTGCCCGGGCTGTCCCCGCACGCTGCCGGCTCGGGGATGCGGGGGGAGCGCCGGACCGGAGCGGAGCC
CCGGGCGGCTCGCTGCTGCCCCCTAGCGGGGGAGGGACGTAATTACATCCCTGGGGGCTTTGGGGGGGGG
CTGTCCCTGATATCTATAACAAGAAAATATATATATAATAAGTTATCACGTAAGTAGAACATGAAATAAC
AATATAATTATCGTATGAGTTAAATCTTAAAAGTCACGTAAAAGATAATCATGCGTCATTTTGACTCACG
CGGTCGTTATAGTTCAAAATCAGTGACACTTACCGCATTGACAAGCACGCCTCACGGGAGCTCCAAGCGG
CGACTGAGATGTCCTAAATGCACAGCGACGGATTCGCGCTATTTAGAAAGAGAGAGCAATATTTCAAGAA
TGCATGCGTCAATTTTACGCAGACTATCTTTCTAGGGTTAATCTAGCTGCATCAGGATCATATCGTCGGG
TCTTTTTTCCGGCTCAGTCATCGCCCAAGCTGGCGCTATCTGGGCATCGGGGAGGAAGAAGCCCGTGCCT
TTTCCCGCGAGGTTGAAGCGGCATGGAAAGAGTTTGCCGAGGATGACTGCTGCTGCATTGACGTTGAGCG
AAAACGCACGTTTACCATGATGATTCGGGAAGGTGTGGCCATGCACGCCTTTAACGGTGAACTGTTCGTT
CAGGCCACCTGGGATACCAGTTCGTCGCGGCTTTTCCGGACACAGTTCCGGATGGTCAGCCCGAAGCGCA
TCAGCAACCCGAACAATACCGGCGACAGCCGGAACTGCCGTGCCGGTGTGCAGATTAATGACAGCGGTGC
GGCGCTGGGATATTACGTCAGCGAGGACGGGTATCCTGGCTGGATGCCGCAGAAATGGACATGGATACCC
CGTGAGTTACCCGGCGGGCGCGCTTGGCGTAATCATGGTCATAGCTGTTTCCTGTGTGAAATTGTTATCC
GCTCACAATTCCACACAACATACGAGCCGGAAGCATAAAGTGTAAAGCCTGGGGTGCCTAATGAGTGAGC
TAACTCACATTAATTGCGTTGCGCTCACTGCCCGCTTTCCAGTCGGGAAACCTGTCGTGCCAGCTGCATT
AATGAATCGGCCAACGCGCGGGGAGAGGCGGTTTGCGTATTGGGCGCTCTTCCGCTTCCTCGCTCACTGA
CTCGCTGCGCTCGGTCGTTCGGCTGCGGCGAGCGGTATCAGCTCACTCAAAGGCGGTAATACGGTTATCC
ACAGAATCAGGGGATAACGCAGGAAAGAACATGTGAGCAAAAGGCCAGCAAAAGGCCAGGAACCGTAAAA
AGGCCGCGTTGCTGGCGTTTTTCCATAGGCTCCGCCCCCCTGACGAGCATCACAAAAATCGACGCTCAAG
TCAGAGGTGGCGAAACCCGACAGGACTATAAAGATACCAGGCGTTTCCCCCTGGAAGCTCCCTCGTGCGC
TCTCCTGTTCCGACCCTGCCGCTTACCGGATACCTGTCCGCCTTTCTCCCTTCGGGAAGCGTGGCGCTTT
CTCATAGCTCACGCTGTAGGTATCTCAGTTCGGTGTAGGTCGTTCGCTCCAAGCTGGGCTGTGTGCACGA
ACCCCCCGTTCAGCCCGACCGCTGCGCCTTATCCGGTAACTATCGTCTTGAGTCCAACCCGGTAAGACAC
GACTTATCGCCACTGGCAGCAGCCACTGGTAACAGGATTAGCAGAGCGAGGTATGTAGGCGGTGCTACAG
AGTTCTTGAAGTGGTGGCCTAACTACGGCTACACTAGAAGAACAGTATTTGGTATCTGCGCTCTGCTGAA
GCCAGTTACCTTCGGAAAAAGAGTTGGTAGCTCTTGATCCGGCAAACAAACCACCGCTGGTAGCGGTGGT
TTTTTTGTTTGCAAGCAGCAGATTACGCGCAGAAAAAAAGGATCTCAAGAAGATCCTTTGATCTTTTCTA
CGGGGTCTGACGCTCAGTGGAACGAAAACTCACGTTAAGGGATTTTGGTCATGAGATTATCAAAAAGGAT
CTTCACCTAGATCCTTTTAAATTAAAAATGAAGTTTTAAATCAATCTAAAGTATATATGAGTAAACTTGG
TCTGACAGTTACCAATGCTTAATCAGTGAGGCACCTATCTCAGCGATCTGTCTATTTCGTTCATCCATAG
TTGCCTGACTCCCCGTCGTGTAGATAACTACGATACGGGAGGGCTTACCATCTGGCCCCAGTGCTGCAAT
GATACCGCGAGACCCACGCTCACCGGCTCCAGATTTATCAGCAATAAACCAGCCAGCCGGAAGGGCCGAG
CGCAGAAGTGGTCCTGCAACTTTATCCGCCTCCATCCAGTCTATTAATTGTTGCCGGGAAGCTAGAGTAA
GTAGTTCGCCAGTTAATAGTTTGCGCAACGTTGTTGCCATTGCTACAGGCATCGTGGTGTCACGCTCGTC
GTTTGGTATGGCTTCATTCAGCTCCGGTTCCCAACGATCAAGGCGAGTTACATGATCCCCCATGTTGTGC
AAAAAAGCGGTTAGCTCCTTCGGTCCTCCGATCGTTGTCAGAAGTAAGTTGGCCGCAGTGTTATCACTCA
TGGTTATGGCAGCACTGCATAATTCTCTTACTGTCATGCCATCCGTAAGATGCTTTTCTGTGACTGGTGA
GTACTCAACCAAGTCATTCTGAGAATAGTGTATGCGGCGACCGAGTTGCTCTTGCCCGGCGTCAATACGG
GATAATACCGCGCCACATAGCAGAACTTTAAAAGTGCTCATCATTGGAAAACGTTCTTCGGGGCGAAAAC
TCTCAAGGATCTTACCGCTGTTGAGATCCAGTTCGATGTAACCCACTCGTGCACCCAACTGATCTTCAGC
ATCTTTTACTTTCACCAGCGTTTCTGGGTGAGCAAAAACAGGAAGGCAAAATGCCGCAAAAAAGGGAATA
AGGGCGACACGGAAATGTTGAATACTCAT
