>Addgene plasmid #140010 | pAS_4xMma PylT(UUA)_FLAG-AcKRS | depositor partial sequence | sequence record 271068 | EF1 promoter and AcKRS-3 partial
AGAGCTAGCGTTTAAACTTAAGCTTGCCACCATGGACTACAAGGACGACGACGACAAGATGGACAAGAAG
CCCCTGAACACCCTGATCAGCGCCACAGGACTGTGGATGTCCAGAACCGGCACCATCCACAAGATCAAGC
ACCACGAGGTGTCCCGGTCCAAAATCTACATCGAGATGGCCTGCGGCGATCACCTGGTCGTCAACAACAG
CAGAAGCAGCCGGACAGCCAGAGCCCTGCGGCACCACAAGTACAGAAAGACCTGCAAGCGGTGCAGAGTG
TCCGACGAGGACCTGAACAAGTTCCTGACCAAGGCCAACGAGGACCAGACCAGCGTGAAAGTGAAGGTGG
TGTCCGCCCCCACCCGGACCAAGAAAGCCATGCCCAAGAGCGTGGCCAGAGCCCCCAAGCCCCTGGAAAA
CACCGAAGCCGCTCAGGCCCAGCCCAGCGGCAGCAAGTTCAGCCCCGCCATCCCCGTGTCTACCCAGGAA
AGCGTCAGCGTCCCCGCCAGCGTGTCCACCAGCATCTCTAGCATCTCAACCGGCGCCACAGCTTCTGCCC
TGGTCAAGGGCAACACCAACCCCATCACCAGCATGTCTGCCC
