>Addgene plasmid #140010 | pAS_4xMma PylT(UUA)_FLAG-AcKRS | depositor partial sequence | sequence record 271069 | PylT cassette, partial
ATCGCTTTCCTCTGAACGCTTCTCGCTGCTCTTTGAGCCTGCAGACACCTGGGGGGATACGGGGAAAAGG
CCTCCACGGCCAACTAGTTCTGCAGTATTTAGCATGCCCCACCCATCTGCAAGGCATTCTGGATAGTGTC
AAAACAGCCGGAAATCAAGTCCGTTTATCTCAAACTTTAGCATTTTGGGAATAAATGATATTTGCTATGC
TGGTTAAATTAGATTTTAGTTAAATTTCCTGCTGAAGCTCTAGTACGATAAGTAACTTGACCTAAGTGTA
AAGTTGAGATTTCCTTCAGGTTTATATAGCTTGTGCGCCGCCTGGGTACCTCGGAAACCTGATCATGTAG
ATCGAACGGACTTTAAATCCGTTCAGCCGGGTTAGATTCCCGGGGTTTCCGGACAAGTGCGGTTTTTCCT
GCAGTATTTAGCATGCCCCACCCATCTGCAAGGCATTCTGGATAGTGTCAAAACAGCCGGAAATCAAGTC
CGTTTATCTCAAACTTTAGCATTTTGGGA
